Addgene plasmid #173771: pIT5_KD
Purpose: (Empty Backbone) Bacterial genomic integration vector
Depositing lab: Keith Shearwin. Depositing organization: Adelaide University. Publication: The pIT5 Plasmid Series, an Improved Toolkit for Repeated Genome Integration in E. coli. Hao N, Chen Q, Dodd IB, Shearwin KE. ACS Synth Biol. 2021 Jun 30. doi: 10.1021/acssynbio.1c00215. PubMed 34190535.
Backbone
  Vector backbone: pIT5
  Vector type: Bacterial Expression, Synthetic Biology
Growth in bacteria
  Bacterial resistance: Kanamycin, 50 μg/mL
  Growth temperature: 37°C
  Growth strain: DB3.1
  Copy number: High Copy
Gene/Insert
  Gene/Insert name: None
Terms and licenses: Academic/Nonprofit Terms; Industry Terms: Not Available to Industry
Depositor comments: pIT5_KD is designed to be integrated into the D145 attachment site, using the D145 integrase helper plasmid pHelper_D.
How to cite: pIT5_KD was a gift from Keith Shearwin (Addgene plasmid # 173771 ; http://n2t.net/addgene:173771 ; RRID:Addgene_173771)
