[The description below was written by a language model from this plasmid's Addgene catalogue record and pLannotate feature annotations shown in this document.]
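Description:
pIT5_KD is an empty-backbone member of the pIT5 plasmid series, a toolkit for repeated single-copy integration of DNA into the E. coli chromosome. This version carries kanamycin resistance and is designed to integrate at the phage D145 attachment site, with the D145 integrase supplied in trans from the companion helper plasmid pHelper_D. The attachment (attP) sequence itself is not annotated in the feature table, so its position is not stated in the record.

The 4,485 nt plasmid has two replication origins. A high-copy ColE1/pUC-type ori sits next to a ccdB toxin gene, close to pUC-type MCS remnants and a BioBrick suffix. This layout suggests a replaceable stuffer: cloning an insert in its place would remove both ccdB and the high-copy origin, giving counter-selection against uncut vector, although the record does not spell this out. The presence of ccdB explains propagation in the CcdB-tolerant strain DB3.1, and the pUC ori accounts for the high copy number listed. The second origin, R6K γ, depends on the pi protein and so cannot replicate in ordinary hosts, which lets kanamycin selection recover chromosomal integrants.

KanR and the R6K γ ori are flanked by lox66 and lox71 mutant sites. Cre recombination between them can excise the marker and origin after integration, leaving a poorly reactive lox scar, so the same marker can be reused in later rounds. Numerous terminators (rrnB T2, tonB, λ tL3 and four tandem rrnB T1 copies) insulate the cloning region from read-through transcription. The short PDK intron, rop and bom hits are fragments and probably incidental matches.
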