Features (pLannotate 1.2.2; 19 found; start..end, strand, type, name):
      1..34      +  misc_feature   MCS (fragment): pUC18/19 multiple cloning site
     35..110     +  intron         PDK intron (fragment): pdk; modified pyruvate orthophosphate dikinase intron from Flaveria trinervia 3.0
    142..444     +  CDS            ccdB: CCDB_ECOLI - Also known as G, letB, letD. Experimental evidence at protein level: Swiss-Prot protein existence level 1. Toxic component of a type II toxin-antitoxin (TA) system, functioning in plasmid maintainence. Responsible for the post- segregational killing (PSK) of plasmid-free cells, also referred to as a plasmid addiction system. Half-life of over 2 hours. Cell killing by CcdB is accompanied by filamentation, defects in chromosome and plasmid segregation, defects in cell division, formation of anucleate cells, decreased DNA synthesis and plasmid loss. Interferes with the activity of DN
    477..1065    +  rep_origin     ori: high-copy-number ColE1/pMB1/pBR322/pUC origin of replication
   1125..1145    +  misc_feature   BioBrick suffix: universal suffix for all parts
   1200..1227    +  terminator     rrnB T2 terminator: transcription terminator T2 from the E. coli rrnB gene
   1276..1307    -  terminator     tonB terminator: bidirectional E. coli tonB-P14 transcription terminator
   1383..1416    -  protein_bind   lox66: Right element (RE) mutant of loxP (Araki et al., 2010). Cre-mediated recombination occurs in the 8-bp core sequence (GCATACAT). Cre recombinase
   1591..2406    +  CDS            KanR: aminoglycoside phosphotransferase confers resistance to kanamycin in bacteria or G418 (Geneticin®) in eukaryotes
   2418..2458    +  terminator     bacterial terminator (fragment): putative bacterial transcription terminator
   2528..2916    +  rep_origin     R6K γ ori: γ replication origin from E. coli plasmid R6K; requires the R6K initiator protein pi for replication
   2931..2964    -  protein_bind   lox71: Left element (LE) mutant of loxP (Araki et al., 2010). Cre-mediated recombination occurs in the 8-bp core sequence (GCATACAT). Cre recombinase
   3191..3437    -  terminator     λ tL3 terminator: transcription terminator tL3 from phage λ
   3494..3534    +  CDS            rop (fragment): Rop protein, which maintains plasmids at low copy number; rop
   3636..3675    +  misc_feature   bom (fragment): basis of mobility region from pBR322
   3760..3846    +  terminator     rrnB T1 terminator: Escherichia coli rrnB; transcription terminator T1 from the E. coli rrnB gene
   3943..4029    +  terminator     rrnB T1 terminator: Escherichia coli rrnB; transcription terminator T1 from the E. coli rrnB gene
   4126..4212    +  terminator     rrnB T1 terminator: Escherichia coli rrnB; transcription terminator T1 from the E. coli rrnB gene
   4309..4395    +  terminator     rrnB T1 terminator: Escherichia coli rrnB; transcription terminator T1 from the E. coli rrnB gene
>Addgene plasmid #173771 | pIT5_KD | addgene full sequence | sequence record 357429 | Addgene NGS Result
GAATTCGAGCTCGGTACCCGGGGATCCTCTAGAGGGCTTACTAAAAGCCAGATAACAGTATGCGTATTTG
CGCGCTGATTTTTGCGGTATAAGAATATATACTGATATGTATACCCGAAGTATGTCAAAAAGAGGTATGC
TATGCAGTTTAAGGTTTACACCTATAAAAGAGAGAGCCGTTATCGTCTGTTTGTGGATGTACAGAGTGAT
ATTATTGACACGCCCGGGCGACGGATGGTGATCCCCCTGGCCAGTGCACGTCTGCTGTCAGATAAAGTCT
CCCGTGAACTTTACCCGGTGGTGCATATCGGGGATGAAAGCTGGCGCATGATGACCACCGATATGGCCAG
TGTGCCGGTCTCCGTTATCGGGGAAGAAGTGGCTGATCTCAGCCACCGCGAAAATGACATCAAAAACGCC
ATTAACCTGATGTTCTGGGGAATATAATAACCCGTAGAAAAGATCAAAAGATCTTCTTGAGATCCTTTTT
TTCTGCGCGTAATCTGCTACTTGCAAACAAAAAAACCACCGCTACCAGCGGTGGTTTGTTTGCCGGATCA
AGAGCTACCAACTCTTTTTCCGAAGGTAACTGGCTTTAGCAGAGCGCAGATACCAAATACTGTCCTTCTA
GTGTAGCCGTAGTTAGGCCACCACTTCAAGAACTCTGTAGCACCGCCTACATACCTCGCTCTGCTAATCC
TGTTACCAGTGGCTGCTGCCAGTGGCGATAAGTCGTGTCTTACCGGGTTGGACTCAAGACGATAGTTACC
GGATAAGGCGCAGCGGTCGGGCTGAACGGGGGGTTCGTGCACACAGCCCAGCTTGGAGCGAACGACCTAC
ACCGAACTGAGATACCTACAGCGTGAGCTATGAGAAAGCGCCACGCTTCCCGAAGGGAGAAAGGCGGACA
GGTATCCGGTAAGCGGCAGGGTCGGAACAGGAGAGCGCACGAGGGAGCTTCCAGGGGGAAACGCCTGGTA
TCTTTATAGTCCTGTCGGGTTTCGCCACCTCTGACTTGAGCGTCGATTTTTGTGATGCTCGTCAGGGGGG
CGGAGCCTATGGAAAAACGCCAGCAACGCGGCCTTTTTACGGTTCCTGGCCTTTTGCTGGCCTTTTGCTC
ACATTACTAGTAGCGGCCGCTGCAGGCATGCCTCGAGATGCATGGCGCCTAACCTAAACTGACAGGCATC
AAATTAAGCAGAAGGCCATCCTGACGGATGGCCTTTTTGCGTTTCGAACAATTGAAAAAACCTCGCGCCT
TACCTGTTGAGTAATAGTCAAAAGCCTCCGGTCGGAGGCTTTTGACTTTCTGCTTACTGAATTTCGGTGG
TGCCGTTAATTAACCGGTGGGCCCTCATGATAATAATGGTTTCTTAGACGTCTACCGTTCGTATAATGTA
TGCTATACGAAGTTATCCTAGGCGACAATGTAACTACTAGAGCTGATCCTTCAACTCAGCAAAAGTTCGA
TTTATTCAACAAAGCCACGTTGTGTCTCAAAATCTCTGATGTTACATTGCACAAGATAAAAATATATCAT
CATGAACAATAAAACTGTCTGCTTACATAAACAGTAATACAAGGGGTGTTATGAGCCATATTCAACGGGA
AACGTCTTGCTCCCGTCCGCGCTTAAACTCCAACATGGACGCTGATTTATATGGGTATAAATGGGCTCGC
GATAATGTCGGGCAATCAGGTGCGACAATCTATCGCTTGTATGGGAAGCCCGATGCGCCAGAGTTGTTTC
TGAAACATGGCAAAGGTAGCGTTGCCAATGATGTTACAGATGAGATGGTCCGTCTCAACTGGCTGACGGA
GTTTATGCCTCTCCCGACCATCAAGCATTTTATCCGTACTCCTGATGATGCGTGGTTACTCACCACCGCG
ATTCCTGGGAAAACAGCCTTCCAGGTATTAGAAGAATATCCTGATTCAGGTGAAAATATTGTTGATGCGC
TGGCCGTGTTCCTGCGCCGGTTACATTCGATTCCTGTTTGTAATTGTCCTTTTAACAGCGATCGTGTATT
TCGTCTTGCTCAGGCGCAATCACGCATGAATAACGGTTTGGTTGATGCGAGTGATTTTGATGACGAGCGT
AATGGCTGGCCTGTTGAACAAGTCTGGAAAGAAATGCACAAGCTCTTGCCATTCTCACCGGATTCAGTCG
TCACTCATGGTGATTTCTCACTTGATAACCTTATTTTTGACGAGGGGAAATTAATAGGTTGTATTGATGT
TGGACGGGTCGGAATCGCAGACCGTTACCAGGACCTTGCCATTCTTTGGAACTGCCTCGGTGAGTTTTCT
CCTTCATTACAGAAACGGCTTTTTCAAAAATATGGTATTGATAATCCTGATATGAATAAATTGCAGTTTC
ATTTGATGCTCGATGAGTTTTTCTAATAATACTAGCAGAAATCATCCTTAGCGAAAGCTAAGGATTTTTT
TTATCTGATTACCGCCTTTGAGTGAGCGTCGACCTAGTGCGGCCGCAAGATCCGGCCACGATGCGTCCGG
CGTAGAGGATCTGAAGATCAGCAGTTCAACCTGTTGATAGTACGTACTAAGCTCTCATGTTTCACGTACT
AAGCTCTCATGTTTAACGTACTAAGCTCTCATGTTTAACGAACTAAACCCTCATGGCTAACGTACTAAGC
TCTCATGGCTAACGTACTAAGCTCTCATGTTTCACGTACTAAGCTCTCATGTTTGAACAATAAAATTAAT
ATAAATCAGCAACTTAAATAGCCTCTAAGGTTTTAAGTTTTATAAGAAAAAAAAGAATATATAAGGCTTT
TAAAGCTTTTAAGGTTTAACGGTTGTGGACAACAAGCCAGGGATGTAACGCACTGAGAAGCCCTTAGAGC
CTCTCAAAGCAATTTTGAGTGACACAGGAACACTTAACGGCTGACATGGGAATTAGGAAGATAACTTCGT
ATAATGTATGCTATACGAACGGTACATATGCCATGGTGTGGTCAATGTGTGGACGTGACCAGAAACAAAT
CCTTTTATTTCATGTAATTAGATATTAAAAAATGTCACCAATAACTGACTTGGTAGCCCCCGCCGTAGCG
GTATTTTCTGTTGTATTACAATTAGTTAAATTACTCATATCGCTTCAATTGGCTCTAGTTAACTCTGGTT
TATGGACGCATTATGGACATGCTAGCTTCTTCGTCTGTTTCTACTGGTATTGGCACAAACCTGATTCCAA
TTTGAGCAAGGCTATGTGCCATCTCGATACTCGTTCTTAACTCAACAGAAGATGCTTTGTGCATACAGCC
CCTCGTTTATTATTTATCTCCTCAGCCAGCCGCTGTGCTTTCAGTGGATTTCGGATAACAGAAAGGCCGG
GAAATACCCAGCCTCGCTTTGTAACGGAGTAGAGACGAAAGTGATTGCGCCTACCCGGATATTATCGTGA
GGATGCGTCATCGCCATTAATTCACTGATCAGTGATAAGCTGTCAAACATGAGAATTGATCCGGCTGCCT
CGCGCGTTTCGGTGATGACGGTGAAAACCTCTGACACATGCAGCTCCCGGAGACGGTCACAGCTTGTCTG
TAAGCGGATGCCGGGAGCAGACAAGCCCGTCAGGGCGCGTCAGCGGGTGTTGGCGGGTGTCGGGGCGCAG
CCATGACCCAGTCACGTAGCGATAGCGGAGTGTATGCTGCACATGACATTAACCTATAAAAATAGGCGTA
TCACGAGGCCCTTTCGTCTTCAAGAATTAATTCCCAATTCCCCAGGCATCAAATAAAACGAAAGGCTCAG
TCGAAAGACTGGGCCTTTCGTTTTATCTGTTGTTTGTCGGTGAACGCTCTCCTGAGTAGGACAAATCCGC
CGGGAGCGGATTTGAACGTTGCGAAGCAACGGCCCGGAGGGTGGCGGGCAGGACGCCCGCCATAAACTGC
CAGGAATTAATTCCCCAGGCATCAAATAAAACGAAAGGCTCAGTCGAAAGACTGGGCCTTTCGTTTTATC
TGTTGTTTGTCGGTGAACGCTCTCCTGAGTAGGACAAATCCGCCGGGAGCGGATTTGAACGTTGCGAAGC
AACGGCCCGGAGGGTGGCGGGCAGGACGCCCGCCATAAACTGCCAGGAATTAATTCCCCAGGCATCAAAT
AAAACGAAAGGCTCAGTCGAAAGACTGGGCCTTTCGTTTTATCTGTTGTTTGTCGGTGAACGCTCTCCTG
AGTAGGACAAATCCGCCGGGAGCGGATTTGAACGTTGCGAAGCAACGGCCCGGAGGGTGGCGGGCAGGAC
GCCCGCCATAAACTGCCAGGAATTAATTCCCCAGGCATCAAATAAAACGAAAGGCTCAGTCGAAAGACTG
GGCCTTTCGTTTTATCTGTTGTTTGTCGGTGAACGCTCTCCTGAGTAGGACAAATCCGCCGGGAGCGGAT
TTGAACGTTGCGAAGCAACGGCCCGGAGGGTGGCGGGCAGGACGCCCGCCATAAACTGCCAGGAATTGGG
GATCG
